Addgene plasmid #191915: pET28 mid.13
Purpose: Encodes a GFP design, mid.13
Depositing lab: Sarel Fleishman. Depositing organization: Weizmann Institute of Science. Publication: Designed active-site library reveals thousands of functional GFP variants. Weinstein JY, Marti-Gomez C, Lipsh-Sokolik R, Hoch SY, Liebermann D, Nevo R, Weissman H, Petrovich-Kopitman E, Margulies D, Ivankov D, McCandlish DM, Fleishman SJ. Nat Commun. 2023 May 20;14(1):2890. doi: 10.1038/s41467-023-38099-z. PubMed 37210560.
Backbone
  Vector backbone: pET28
  Backbone size w/o insert (bp): 5209
  Vector type: Bacterial Expression
Growth in bacteria
  Bacterial resistance: Kanamycin, 50 μg/mL
  Growth temperature: 37°C
  Growth strain: DH5alpha
  Copy number: High Copy
Gene/Insert
  Gene/Insert name: mid.13
  Species: Aequorea victoria
  Insert size (bp): 747
  Mutation: Q69L S72V Y145S
  Promoter: T7
  Tag / fusion protein: His Tag (N terminal on insert)
  Cloning method: Restriction Enzyme; 5′ cloning site BsaI (destroyed during cloning); 3′ cloning site BsaI (destroyed during cloning)
  Sequencing primers: 5′ TAATACGACTCACTATAGGG; 3′ gctagttattgctcagcgg
Terms and licenses: Academic/Nonprofit Terms; Industry Terms: Not Available to Industry
Depositor comments: Design created by the htFuncLib algorithm
How to cite: pET28 mid.13 was a gift from Sarel Fleishman (Addgene plasmid # 191915 ; http://n2t.net/addgene:191915 ; RRID:Addgene_191915)
