[The description below was written by a language model from this plasmid's Addgene catalogue record and pLannotate feature annotations shown in this document.]
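Description:
pET28 mid.13 is a bacterial expression plasmid built on the pET28 backbone that encodes a computationally designed variant of Aequorea victoria green fluorescent protein. The full sequenced construct is about 5.95 kb and is selected with kanamycin through an aph(3')-Ia aminoglycoside phosphotransferase gene. It replicates from a ColE1/pMB1-family origin. The catalogue lists it as high copy, although the backbone also retains the rop gene and the bom mobility region from pBR322, which are normally associated with lower copy number. An f1 origin is present as well, and short tetracycline-resistance fragments and an AmpR promoter fragment appear to be nonfunctional backbone remnants.

The 747 bp insert, mid.13, was cloned by BsaI-based assembly that destroyed both sites. It sits downstream of a T7 promoter followed by a lac operator and the strong T7 gene 10 ribosome binding site, and it is closed by a T7 terminator. The plasmid carries lacI under its own promoter, so transcription is repressed until induced with IPTG or lactose in a host that supplies T7 RNA polymerase. The coding region is annotated as matching mEGFP and carries the substitutions Q69L, S72V and Y145S, with an N-terminal His tag for affinity purification. The small annotated capTEV fragment most likely reflects this His tag, and the short SET1 fragment after the coding region is probably residual vector sequence. According to the depositor, the design was generated by the htFuncLib algorithm as part of a designed active-site library of functional GFP variants. The plasmid is therefore suited to producing and characterising this particular variant in E. coli.
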