Features (pLannotate 1.2.2; 19 found; start..end, strand, type, name):
      1..19      +  promoter       T7 promoter: promoter for bacteriophage T7 RNA polymerase
     20..44      +  protein_bind   lac operator: The lac repressor binds to the lac operator to inhibit transcription in E. coli. This inhibition can be relieved by adding lactose or isopropyl-β-D-thiogalactopyranoside (IPTG). lac repressor encoded by lacI
     59..81      +  RBS            RBS: efficient ribosome binding site from bacteriophage T7 gene 10 (Olins and Rangwala, 1989)
    100..116     +  CDS            capTEV™ (fragment): composite tag for in vivo biotinylation, TEV protease cleavage, and 6xHis tagging
    118..831     +  CDS            mEGFP: mEGFP is a basic (constitutively fluorescent) green fluorescent protein published in 2002, derived from Aequorea victoria. It has moderate acid sensitivity.
    844..893     +  CDS            SET1 (fragment): solubility-enhancement tag derived from T7 phage gene 10B
    901..948     +  terminator     T7 terminator: transcription terminator for bacteriophage T7 RNA polymerase
    985..1413    +  rep_origin     f1 ori (sequence partly withheld): f1 bacteriophage origin of replication; arrow indicates direction of (+) strand synthesis
   1466..1523    +  promoter       AmpR promoter (fragment): bla
   1532..2347    -  CDS            KanR: aminoglycoside phosphotransferase; aph(3')-Ia; confers resistance to kanamycin in bacteria or G418 (Geneticin®) in eukaryotes
   2469..3057    +  rep_origin     ori: high-copy-number ColE1/pMB1/pBR322/pUC origin of replication
   3243..3382    -  misc_feature   bom: basis of mobility region from pBR322
   3484..3675    -  CDS            rop: Rop protein, which maintains plasmids at low copy number; rop
   3692..4072    +  CDS            YPB1_ECOLX: Protein predicted: Swiss-Prot protein existence level 4. From Escherichia coli.
   4144..4435    -  CDS            TcR (fragment): tetracycline efflux protein; tet; confers resistance to tetracycline
   4450..4471    -  protein_bind   CAP binding site: CAP binding activates transcription in the presence of cAMP. E. coli catabolite activator protein
   4484..5566    -  CDS            lacI: lac repressor; lacI; The lac repressor binds to the lac operator to inhibit transcription in E. coli. This inhibition can be relieved by adding lactose or isopropyl-β-D-thiogalactopyranoside (IPTG).
   5567..5644    -  promoter       lacI promoter: lacI
   5652..5931    -  CDS            TcR (fragment): tetracycline efflux protein; tet; confers resistance to tetracycline
>Addgene plasmid #191915 | pET28 mid.13 | addgene full sequence | sequence record 379787 | Addgene NGS Result
TAATACGACTCACTATAGGGGAATTGTGAGCGGATAACAATTCCCCTCTAGAAATAATTTTGTTTAACTT
TAAGAAGGAGATATACCATGGGCAGCAGCCATCATCATCATCATCACGTTAGCAAGGGCGAGGAGCTGTT
CACCGGTGTTGTTCCCATTTTGGTAGAACTCGACGGGGATGTGAACGGGCATAAATTCTCAGTGCGGGGC
GAAGGCGAGGGCGATGCTACGTACGGTAAGCTGACTTTGAAATTTATCTGCACGACAGGAAAACTTCCCG
TGCCGTGGCCGACCCTTGTAACGACGCTGACCTATGGTGTATTGTGCTTCGTTAGATACCCCGATCATAT
GAAACAGCACGACTTTTTTAAAAGCGCTATGCCGGAAGGTTATGTTCAGGAACGGACCATCTTTTTTAAA
GATGATGGCTGCTACAAGACGAGAGCGGAGGTAAAGTTCGAGGGTGACACGCTGGTAAATCGGATAGAAC
TGCATGGTATAGATTTTAAAGAAGACGGTAATATCTTAGGCCATAAATTGGAATATAATTCAAATTCCCA
TAATGTTTACATTATGCCGGACAAACAGAACAATGGTATCAAGGTCAATTTTAAGACGCGTCATAATATT
GAGGACGGAAGTGTTCAATTAGCAGATCATTATCAGCAGAACACCCCCATCGGTGACGGGCCGGTACTTT
TACCGGATTACCACTACTTGCACACCTGGTCAGAATTGTCAAAAGACCCGAATGAAAAACGTGATCATAT
GGTGCTGTTAGAGTTCGTGGAAGCGGCCGGCATAACTCTCGGCATGGACGAGCTGTATAAGTAATGAGAT
CCGGCTGCTAACAAAGCCCGAAAGGAAGCTGAGTTGGCTGCTGCCACCGCTGAGCAATAACTAGCATAAC
CCCTTGGGGCCTCTAAACGGGTCTTGAGGGGTTTTTTGCTGAAAGGAGGAACTATATCCGGATTGGCGAA
TGGG
[124 nt withheld, positions 985-1108]
C
[91 nt withheld, positions 1110-1200]
A
[49 nt withheld, positions 1202-1250]
CCTTTGACGTTGGAGTCCACGTTCTTT
[37 nt withheld, positions 1278-1314]
ACCCTATCTCGGTCTATTCTTTTGATTTATAAGGGATTTTGCCGATTTCGGCCTATTGGTTAAAAAATGA
GCTGATTTAACAAAAATTTAACGCGAATTTTAACAAAATATTAACGCTTACAATTTAGGTGGCACTTTTC
GGGGAAATGTGCGCGGAACCCCTATTTGTTTATTTTTCTAAATACATTCAAATATGTATCCGCTCATGAA
TTAATTCTTAGAAAAACTCATCGAGCATCAAATGAAACTGCAATTTATTCATATCAGGATTATCAATACC
ATATTTTTGAAAAAGCCGTTTCTGTAATGAAGGAGAAAACTCACCGAGGCAGTTCCATAGGATGGCAAGA
TCCTGGTATCGGTCTGCGATTCCGACTCGTCCAACATCAATACAACCTATTAATTTCCCCTCGTCAAAAA
TAAGGTTATCAAGTGAGAAATCACCATGAGTGACGACTGAATCCGGTGAGAATGGCAAAAGTTTATGCAT
TTCTTTCCAGACTTGTTCAACAGGCCAGCCATTACGCTCGTCATCAAAATCACTCGCATCAACCAAACCG
TTATTCATTCGTGATTGCGCCTGAGCGAGACGAAATACGCGATCGCTGTTAAAAGGACAATTACAAACAG
GAATCGAATGCAACCGGCGCAGGAACACTGCCAGCGCATCAACAATATTTTCACCTGAATCAGGATATTC
TTCTAATACCTGGAATGCTGTTTTCCCGGGGATCGCAGTGGTGAGTAACCATGCATCATCAGGAGTACGG
ATAAAATGCTTGATGGTCGGAAGAGGCATAAATTCCGTCAGCCAGTTTAGTCTGACCATCTCATCTGTAA
CATCATTGGCAACGCTACCTTTGCCATGTTTCAGAAACAACTCTGGCGCATCGGGCTTCCCATACAATCG
ATAGATTGTCGCACCTGATTGCCCGACATTATCGCGAGCCCATTTATACCCATATAAATCAGCATCCATG
TTGGAATTTAATCGCGGCCTAGAGCAAGACGTTTCCCGTTGAATATGGCTCATAACACCCCTTGTATTAC
TGTTTATGTAAGCAGACAGTTTTATTGTTCATGACCAAAATCCCTTAACGTGAGTTTTCGTTCCACTGAG
CGTCAGACCCCGTAGAAAAGATCAAAGGATCTTCTTGAGATCCTTTTTTTCTGCGCGTAATCTGCTGCTT
GCAAACAAAAAAACCACCGCTACCAGCGGTGGTTTGTTTGCCGGATCAAGAGCTACCAACTCTTTTTCCG
AAGGTAACTGGCTTCAGCAGAGCGCAGATACCAAATACTGTCCTTCTAGTGTAGCCGTAGTTAGGCCACC
ACTTCAAGAACTCTGTAGCACCGCCTACATACCTCGCTCTGCTAATCCTGTTACCAGTGGCTGCTGCCAG
TGGCGATAAGTCGTGTCTTACCGGGTTGGACTCAAGACGATAGTTACCGGATAAGGCGCAGCGGTCGGGC
TGAACGGGGGGTTCGTGCACACAGCCCAGCTTGGAGCGAACGACCTACACCGAACTGAGATACCTACAGC
GTGAGCTATGAGAAAGCGCCACGCTTCCCGAAGGGAGAAAGGCGGACAGGTATCCGGTAAGCGGCAGGGT
CGGAACAGGAGAGCGCACGAGGGAGCTTCCAGGGGGAAACGCCTGGTATCTTTATAGTCCTGTCGGGTTT
CGCCACCTCTGACTTGAGCGTCGATTTTTGTGATGCTCGTCAGGGGGGCGGAGCCTATGGAAAAACGCCA
GCAACGCGGCCTTTTTACGGTTCCTGGCCTTTTGCTGGCCTTTTGCTCACATGTTCTTTCCTGCGTTATC
CCCTGATTCTGTGGATAACCGTATTACCGCCTTTGAGTGAGCTGATACCGCTCGCCGCAGCCGAACGACC
GAGCGCAGCGAGTCAGTGAGCGAGGAAGCGGAAGAGCGCCTGATGCGGTATTTTCTCCTTACGCATCTGT
GCGGTATTTCACACCGCAATGGTGCACTCTCAGTACAATCTGCTCTGATGCCGCATAGTTAAGCCAGTAT
ACACTCCGCTATCGCTACGTGACTGGGTCATGGCTGCGCCCCGACACCCGCCAACACCCGCTGACGCGCC
CTGACGGGCTTGTCTGCTCCCGGCATCCGCTTACAGACAAGCTGTGACCGTCTCCGGGAGCTGCATGTGT
CAGAGGTTTTCACCGTCATCACCGAAACGCGCGAGGCAGCTGCGGTAAAGCTCATCAGCGTGGTCGTGAA
GCGATTCACAGATGTCTGCCTGTTCATCCGCGTCCAGCTCGTTGAGTTTCTCCAGAAGCGTTAATGTCTG
GCTTCTGATAAAGCGGGCCATGTTAAGGGCGGTTTTTTCCTGTTTGGTCACTGATGCCTCCGTGTAAGGG
GGATTTCTGTTCATGGGGGTAATGATACCGATGAAACGAGAGAGGATGCTCACGATACGGGTTACTGATG
ATGAACATGCCCGGTTACTGGAACGTTGTGAGGGTAAACAACTGGCGGTATGGATGCGGCGGGACCAGAG
AAAAATCACTCAGGGTCAATGCCAGCGCTTCGTTAATACAGATGTAGGTGTTCCACAGGGTAGCCAGCAG
CATCCTGCGATGCAGATCCGGAACATAATGGTGCAGGGCGCTGACTTCCGCGTTTCCAGACTTTACGAAA
CACGGAAACCGAAGACCATTCATGTTGTTGCTCAGGTCGCAGACGTTTTGCAGCAGCAGTCGCTTCACGT
TCGCTCGCGTATCGGTGATTCATTCTGCTAACCAGTAAGGCAACCCCGCCAGCCTAGCCGGGTCCTCAAC
GACAGGAGCACGATCATGCGCACCCGTGGGGCCGCCATGCCGGCGATAATGGCCTGCTTCTCGCCGAAAC
GTTTGGTGGCGGGACCAGTGACGAAGGCTTGAGCGAGGGCGTGCAAGATTCCGAATACCGCAAGCGACAG
GCCGATCATCGTCGCGCTCCAGCGAAAGCGGTCCTCGCCGAAAATGACCCAGAGCGCTGCCGGCACCTGT
CCTACGAGTTGCATGATAAAGAAGACAGTCATAAGTGCGGCGACGATAGTCATGCCCCGCGCCCACCGGA
AGGAGCTGACTGGGTTGAAGGCTCTCAAGGGCATCGGTCGAGATCCCGGTGCCTAATGAGTGAGCTAACT
TACATTAATTGCGTTGCGCTCACTGCCCGCTTTCCAGTCGGGAAACCTGTCGTGCCAGCTGCATTAATGA
ATCGGCCAACGCGCGGGGAGAGGCGGTTTGCGTATTGGGCGCCAGGGTGGTTTTTCTTTTCACCAGTGAG
ACGGGCAACAGCTGATTGCCCTTCACCGCCTGGCCCTGAGAGAGTTGCAGCAAGCGGTCCACGCTGGTTT
GCCCCAGCAGGCGAAAATCCTGTTTGATGGTGGTTAACGGCGGGATATAACATGAGCTGTCTTCGGTATC
GTCGTATCCCACTACCGAGATATCCGCACCAACGCGCAGCCCGGACTCGGTAATGGCGCGCATTGCGCCC
AGCGCCATCTGATCGTTGGCAACCAGCATCGCAGTGGGAACGATGCCCTCATTCAGCATTTGCATGGTTT
GTTGAAAACCGGACATGGCACTCCAGTCGCCTTCCCGTTCCGCTATCGGCTGAATTTGATTGCGAGTGAG
ATATTTATGCCAGCCAGCCAGACGCAGACGCGCCGAGACAGAACTTAATGGGCCCGCTAACAGCGCGATT
TGCTGGTGACCCAATGCGACCAGATGCTCCACGCCCAGTCGCGTACCGTCTTCATGGGAGAAAATAATAC
TGTTGATGGGTGTCTGGTCAGAGACATCAAGAAATAACGCCGGAACATTAGTGCAGGCAGCTTCCACAGC
AATGGCATCCTGGTCATCCAGCGGATAGTTAATGATCAGCCCACTGACGCGTTGCGCGAGAAGATTGTGC
ACCGCCGCTTTACAGGCTTCGACGCCGCTTCGTTCTACCATCGACACCACCACGCTGGCACCCAGTTGAT
CGGCGCGAGATTTAATCGCCGCGACAATTTGCGACGGCGCGTGCAGGGCCAGACTGGAGGTGGCAACGCC
AATCAGCAACGACTGTTTGCCCGCCAGTTGTTGTGCCACGCGGTTGGGAATGTAATTCAGCTCCGCCATC
GCCGCTTCCACTTTTTCCCGCGTTTTCGCAGAAACGTGGCTGGCCTGGTTCACCACGCGGGAAACGGTCT
GATAAGAGACACCGGCATACTCTGCGACATCGTATAACGTTACTGGTTTCACATTCACCACCCTGAATTG
ACTCTCTTCCGGGCGCTATCATGCCATACCGCGAAAGGTTTTGCGCCATTCGATGGTGTCCGGGATCTCG
ACGCTCTCCCTTATGCGACTCCTGCATTAGGAAGCAGCCCAGTAGTAGGTTGAGGCCGTTGAGCACCGCC
GCCGCAAGGAATGGTGCATGCAAGGAGATGGCGCCCAACAGTCCCCCGGCCACGGGGCCTGCCACCATAC
CCACGCCGAAACAAGCGCTCATGAGCCCGAAGTGGCGAGCCCGATCTTCCCCATCGGTGATGTCGGCGAT
ATAGGCGCCAGCAACCGCACCTGTGGCGCCGGTGATGCCGGCCACGATGCGTCCGGCGTAGAGGATCGAG
ATCTCGATCCCGCGAAAT
